Addgene plasmid #237333: pcDNA3 HA c-Jun
Purpose: transient overexpression in mammalian cells
Depositing lab: Michele Pagano. Depositing organization: NYU Grossman School of Medicine. Publication: Cryptochromes-Mediated Inhibition of the CRL4(Cop1)-Complex Assembly Defines an Evolutionary Conserved Signaling Mechanism. Rizzini L, Levine DC, Perelis M, Bass J, Peek CB, Pagano M. Curr Biol. 2019 Jun 17;29(12):1954-1962.e4. doi: 10.1016/j.cub.2019.04.073. Epub 2019 May 30. PubMed 31155351.
Backbone
  Vector backbone: pcDNA3
  Vector type: Mammalian Expression
Growth in bacteria
  Bacterial resistance: Ampicillin, 100 μg/mL
  Growth temperature: 37°C
  Growth strain: DH5alpha
  Copy number: High Copy
Gene/Insert
  Gene/Insert name: c-Jun
  Species: H. sapiens (human)
  Entrez Gene: JUN (a.k.a. AP-1, AP1, c-Jun, cJUN, p39)
  Tag / fusion protein: HA (N terminal on insert)
  Cloning method: Restriction Enzyme; 5′ cloning site Unknown (unknown if destroyed)
Terms and licenses: Academic/Nonprofit Terms; Industry Terms: Not Available to Industry
How to cite: pcDNA3 HA c-Jun was a gift from Michele Pagano (Addgene plasmid # 237333 ; http://n2t.net/addgene:237333 ; RRID:Addgene_237333)
