[The description below was written by a language model from this plasmid's Addgene catalogue record and pLannotate feature annotations shown in this document.]
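Description:
pcDNA3 HA c-Jun is a 6,422 nt mammalian expression plasmid built on the pcDNA3 backbone and intended for transient overexpression of human c-Jun (JUN), the AP-1 family transcription factor, in cultured mammalian cells. It is propagated in E. coli as a high-copy plasmid through a ColE1/pUC-type origin and selected with ampicillin via the β-lactamase gene and its native promoter. An f1 origin is also present, a standard backbone element that allows single-stranded DNA production.

The expression cassette is driven by the human cytomegalovirus immediate early enhancer and promoter, which gives strong constitutive transcription in most mammalian cell lines, and is terminated by the bovine growth hormone polyadenylation signal. The JUN coding sequence is preceded by an N-terminal HA epitope. The annotation software labels this as a fragment of a 3xHA tag, but its 27 nt length is consistent with a single HA copy, matching the catalogue description. The tag permits detection or immunoprecipitation of the exogenous protein with anti-HA antibodies. T7 and SP6 promoters flank the insert, as is usual for pcDNA3, and can serve for in vitro transcription or as sequencing primer sites. The restriction sites used for cloning are not recorded. A second cassette, in which the SV40 early promoter drives the neomycin phosphotransferase gene followed by an SV40 poly(A) signal, would allow G418 selection of stable lines, although the stated purpose is transient expression. Short annotated fragments (HIV-1 LTR, ble, lacI, bom, lac promoter/operator) appear to be backbone remnants or partial similarity matches rather than functional parts. The associated publication concerns cryptochrome-mediated inhibition of CRL4(Cop1) ubiquitin ligase complex assembly.
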