Features (pLannotate 1.2.2; 22 found; start..end, strand, type, name):
    626..730     -  promoter       AmpR promoter: bla
    789..841     -  misc_feature   bom (fragment): basis of mobility region from pBR322
    996..1375    +  enhancer       CMV enhancer: human cytomegalovirus immediate early enhancer
   1376..1579    +  promoter       CMV promoter: human cytomegalovirus (CMV) immediate early promoter
   1575..1608    +  LTR            5' LTR (truncated) (fragment): truncated 5' long terminal repeat (LTR) from HIV-1
   1624..1642    +  promoter       T7 promoter: promoter for bacteriophage T7 RNA polymerase
   1680..1706    +  CDS            3xHA (fragment): three tandem HA epitope tags
   1713..2705    +  CDS            JUN: JUN_HUMAN - Experimental evidence at protein level: Swiss-Prot protein existence level 1. Transcription factor that recognizes and binds to the enhancer heptamer motif 5'-TGA[CG]TCA-3' (PubMed:10995748, PubMed:22083952). Promotes activity of NR5A1 when phosphorylated by HIPK3 leading to increased steroidogenic gene expression upon cAMP signaling pathway stimulation (PubMed:17210646). Involved in activated KRAS-mediated transcriptional activation of USP28 in colorectal cancer (CRC) cells (PubMed:24623306). Binds to the USP28 promoter in colorectal cancer (CRC) cells (PubMed:24623306). From Homo
   2736..2754    -  promoter       SP6 promoter: promoter for bacteriophage SP6 RNA polymerase
   2780..3004    +  polyA_signal   bGH poly(A) signal: bovine growth hormone polyadenylation signal
   3008..3029    +  promoter       SV40 promoter (fragment): SV40 enhancer and early promoter
   3050..3478    +  rep_origin     f1 ori (sequence partly withheld): f1 bacteriophage origin of replication; arrow indicates direction of (+) strand synthesis
   3492..3821    +  promoter       SV40 promoter: SV40 enhancer and early promoter
   3888..4679    +  CDS            neo: KKA2_KLEPN - Also known as kan, nptII. Experimental evidence at protein level: Swiss-Prot protein existence level 1. Resistance to kanamycin, neomycin, paromomycin, ribostamycin, butirosin and gentamicin B. From Klebsiella pneumoniae.
   4703..4861    +  CDS            ble (fragment): BLE_KLEPN - Experimental evidence at protein level: Swiss-Prot protein existence level 1. Binding protein with a strong affinity to the bleomycin family of antibiotics. Binds to CL990; an antimitotic-antibiotic compound. From Klebsiella pneumoniae.
   4856..4977    +  polyA_signal   SV40 poly(A) signal: SV40 polyadenylation signal
   5050..5066    -  protein_bind   lac operator: The lac repressor binds to the lac operator to inhibit transcription in E. coli. This inhibition can be relieved by adding lactose or isopropyl-β-D-thiogalactopyranoside (IPTG). lac repressor encoded by lacI
   5074..5104    -  promoter       lac promoter: promoter for the E. coli lac operon
   5119..5140    -  protein_bind   CAP binding site: CAP binding activates transcription in the presence of cAMP. E. coli catabolite activator protein
   5153..5245    -  CDS            lacI (fragment): lac repressor; lacI; The lac repressor binds to the lac operator to inhibit transcription in E. coli. This inhibition can be relieved by adding lactose or isopropyl-β-D-thiogalactopyranoside (IPTG).
   5428..6016    -  rep_origin     ori: high-copy-number ColE1/pMB1/pBR322/pUC origin of replication
   6187..625     -  CDS            AmpR (across the origin): β-lactamase; bla; confers resistance to ampicillin, carbenicillin, and related antibiotics
>Addgene plasmid #237333 | pcDNA3 HA c-Jun | addgene full sequence | sequence record 473477 | Addgene NGS Result
TCCAGTCTATTAATTGTTGCCGGGAAGCTAGAGTAAGTAGTTCGCCAGTTAATAGTTTGCGCAACGTTGT
TGCCATTGCTACAGGCATCGTGGTGTCACGCTCGTCGTTTGGTATGGCTTCATTCAGCTCCGGTTCCCAA
CGATCAAGGCGAGTTACATGATCCCCCATGTTGTGCAAAAAAGCGGTTAGCTCCTTCGGTCCTCCGATCG
TTGTCAGAAGTAAGTTGGCCGCAGTGTTATCACTCATGGTTATGGCAGCACTGCATAATTCTCTTACTGT
CATGCCATCCGTAAGATGCTTTTCTGTGACTGGTGAGTACTCAACCAAGTCATTCTGAGAATAGTGTATG
CGGCGACCGAGTTGCTCTTGCCCGGCGTCAATACGGGATAATACCGCGCCACATAGCAGAACTTTAAAAG
TGCTCATCATTGGAAAACGTTCTTCGGGGCGAAAACTCTCAAGGATCTTACCGCTGTTGAGATCCAGTTC
GATGTAACCCACTCGTGCACCCAACTGATCTTCAGCATCTTTTACTTTCACCAGCGTTTCTGGGTGAGCA
AAAACAGGAAGGCAAAATGCCGCAAAAAAGGGAATAAGGGCGACACGGAAATGTTGAATACTCATACTCT
TCCTTTTTCAATATTATTGAAGCATTTATCAGGGTTATTGTCTCATGAGCGGATACATATTTGAATGTAT
TTAGAAAAATAAACAAATAGGGGTTCCGCGCACATTTCCCCGAAAAGTGCCACCTGACGTCGACGGATCG
GGAGATCTCCCGATCCCCTATGGTGCACTCTCAGTACAATCTGCTCTGATGCCGCATAGTTAAGCCAGTA
TCTGCTCCCTGCTTGTGTGTTGGAGGTCGCTGAGTAGTGCGCGAGCAAAATTTAAGCTACAACAAGGCAA
GGCTTGACCGACAATTGCATGAAGAATCTGCTTAGGGTTAGGCGTTTTGCGCTGCTTCGCGATGTACGGG
CCAGATATACGCGTTGACATTGATTATTGACTAGTTATTAATAGTAATCAATTACGGGGTCATTAGTTCA
TAGCCCATATATGGAGTTCCGCGTTACATAACTTACGGTAAATGGCCCGCCTGGCTGACCGCCCAACGAC
CCCCGCCCATTGACGTCAATAATGACGTATGTTCCCATAGTAACGCCAATAGGGACTTTCCATTGACGTC
AATGGGTGGAGTATTTACGGTAAACTGCCCACTTGGCAGTACATCAAGTGTATCATATGCCAAGTACGCC
CCCTATTGACGTCAATGACGGTAAATGGCCCGCCTGGCATTATGCCCAGTACATGACCTTATGGGACTTT
CCTACTTGGCAGTACATCTACGTATTAGTCATCGCTATTACCATGGTGATGCGGTTTTGGCAGTACATCA
ATGGGCGTGGATAGCGGTTTGACTCACGGGGATTTCCAAGTCTCCACCCCATTGACGTCAATGGGAGTTT
GTTTTGGCACCAAAATCAACGGGACTTTCCAAAATGTCGTAACAACTCCGCCCCATTGACGCAAATGGGC
GGTAGGCGTGTACGGTGGGAGGTCTATATAAGCAGAGCTCTCTGGCTAACTAGAGAACCCACTGCTTACT
GGCTTATCGAAATTAATACGACTCACTATAGGGAGACCCAAGCTTGGTACCGAGCTCGGATCCACCATGT
ACCCATACGATGTTCCAGATTACGCTGAATTCATGACTGCAAAGATGGAAACGACCTTCTATGGCGATGC
CCTCAACGCCTCGTTCCTCCCGTCCGAGAGCGGACCTTATGGCTACAGTAACCCCAAGATCCTGAAACAG
AGCATGACCCTGAACCTGGCCGACCCAGTGGGGAGCCTGAAGCCGCACCTCCGCGCCAAGAACTCGGACC
TCCTCACCTCGCCCGACGTGGGGCTGCTCAAGCTGGCGTCGCCCGAGCTGGAGCGCCTGATAATCCAGTC
CAGCAACGGGCACATCACCACCACGCCGACCCCCACCCAGTTCCTGTGCCCCAAGAACGTGACAGATGAG
CAGGAGGGCTTCGCCGAGGGCTTCGTGCGCGCCCTGGCCGAACTGCACAGCCAGAACACGCTGCCCAGCG
TCACGTCGGCGGCGCAGCCGGTCAACGGGGCAGGCATGGTGGCTCCCGCGGTAGCCTCGGTGGCAGGGGG
CAGCGGCAGCGGCGGCTTCAGCGCCAGCCTGCACAGCGAGCCGCCGGTCTACGCAAACCTCAGCAACTTC
AACCCAGGCGCGCTGAGCAGCGGCGGCGGGGCGCCCTCCTACGGCGCGGCCGGCCTGGCCTTTCCCGCGC
AACCCCAGCAGCAGCAGCAGCCGCCGCACCACCTGCCCCAGCAGATGCCCGTGCAGCACCCGCGGCTGCA
GGCCCTGAAGGAGGAGCCTCAGACAGTGCCCGAGATGCCCGGCGAGACACCGCCCCTGTCCCCCATCGAC
ATGGAGTCCCAGGAGCGGATCAAGGCGGAGAGGAAGCGCATGAGGAACCGCATCGCTGCCTCCAAGTGCC
GAAAAAGGAAGCTGGAGAGAATCGCCCGGCTGGAGGAAAAAGTGAAAACCTTGAAAGCTCAGAACTCGGA
GCTGGCGTCCACGGCCAACATGCTCAGGGAACAGGTGGCACAGCTTAAACAGAAAGTCATGAACCACGTT
AACAGTGGGTGCCAACTCATGCTAACGCAGCAGTTGCAAACATTTTGACTCGAGCATGCATCTAGAGGGC
CCTATTCTATAGTGTCACCTAAATGCTAGAGCTCGCTGATCAGCCTCGACTGTGCCTTCTAGTTGCCAGC
CATCTGTTGTTTGCCCCTCCCCCGTGCCTTCCTTGACCCTGGAAGGTGCCACTCCCACTGTCCTTTCCTA
ATAAAATGAGGAAATTGCATCGCATTGTCTGAGTAGGTGTCATTCTATTCTGGGGGGTGGGGTGGGGCAG
GACAGCAAGGGGGAGGATTGGGAAGACAATAGCAGGCATGCTGGGGATGCGGTGGGCTCTATGGCTTCTG
AGGCGGAAAGAACCAGCTGGGGCTCTAGGGGGTATCCCC
[124 nt withheld, positions 3050-3173]
C
[91 nt withheld, positions 3175-3265]
A
[49 nt withheld, positions 3267-3315]
CCTTTGACGTTGGAGTCCACGTTCTTT
[37 nt withheld, positions 3343-3379]
ACCCTATCTCGGTCTATTCTTTTGATTTATAAGGGATTTTGCCGATTTCGGCCTATTGGTTAAAAAATGA
GCTGATTTAACAAAAATTTAACGCGAATTAATTCTGTGGAATGTGTGTCAGTTAGGGTGTGGAAAGTCCC
CAGGCTCCCCAGCAGGCAGAAGTATGCAAAGCATGCATCTCAATTAGTCAGCAACCAGGTGTGGAAAGTC
CCCAGGCTCCCCAGCAGGCAGAAGTATGCAAAGCATGCATCTCAATTAGTCAGCAACCATAGTCCCGCCC
CTAACTCCGCCCATCCCGCCCCTAACTCCGCCCAGTTCCGCCCATTCTCCGCCCCATGGCTGACTAATTT
TTTTTATTTATGCAGAGGCCGAGGCCGCCTCTGCCTCTGAGCTATTCCAGAAGTAGTGAGGAGGCTTTTT
TGGAGGCCTAGGCTTTTGCAAAAAGCTCCCGGGAGCTTGTATATCCATTTTCGGATCTGATCAAGAGACA
GGATGAGGATCGTTTCGCATGATTGAACAAGATGGATTGCACGCAGGTTCTCCGGCCGCTTGGGTGGAGA
GGCTATTCGGCTATGACTGGGCACAACAGACAATCGGCTGCTCTGATGCCGCCGTGTTCCGGCTGTCAGC
GCAGGGGCGCCCGGTTCTTTTTGTCAAGACCGACCTGTCCGGTGCCCTGAATGAACTGCAGGACGAGGCA
GCGCGGCTATCGTGGCTGGCCACGACGGGCGTTCCTTGCGCAGCTGTGCTCGACGTTGTCACTGAAGCGG
GAAGGGACTGGCTGCTATTGGGCGAAGTGCCGGGGCAGGATCTCCTGTCATCTCACCTTGCTCCTGCCGA
GAAAGTATCCATCATGGCTGATGCAATGCGGCGGCTGCATACGCTTGATCCGGCTACCTGCCCATTCGAC
CACCAAGCGAAACATCGCATCGAGCGAGCACGTACTCGGATGGAAGCCGGTCTTGTCGATCAGGATGATC
TGGACGAAGAGCATCAGGGGCTCGCGCCAGCCGAACTGTTCGCCAGGCTCAAGGCGCGCATGCCCGACGG
CGAGGATCTCGTCGTGACCCATGGCGATGCCTGCTTGCCGAATATCATGGTGGAAAATGGCCGCTTTTCT
GGATTCATCGACTGTGGCCGGCTGGGTGTGGCGGACCGCTATCAGGACATAGCGTTGGCTACCCGTGATA
TTGCTGAAGAGCTTGGCGGCGAATGGGCTGACCGCTTCCTCGTGCTTTACGGTATCGCCGCTCCCGATTC
GCAGCGCATCGCCTTCTATCGCCTTCTTGACGAGTTCTTCTGAGCGGGACTCTGGGGTTCGAAATGACCG
ACCAAGCGACGCCCAACCTGCCATCACGAGATTTCGATTCCACCGCCGCCTTCTATGAAAGGTTGGGCTT
CGGAATCGTTTTCCGGGACGCCGGCTGGATGATCCTCCAGCGCGGGGATCTCATGCTGGAGTTCTTCGCC
CACCCCAACTTGTTTATTGCAGCTTATAATGGTTACAAATAAAGCAATAGCATCACAAATTTCACAAATA
AAGCATTTTTTTCACTGCATTCTAGTTGTGGTTTGTCCAAACTCATCAATGTATCTTATCATGTCTGTAT
ACCGTCGACCTCTAGCTAGAGCTTGGCGTAATCATGGTCATAGCTGTTTCCTGTGTGAAATTGTTATCCG
CTCACAATTCCACACAACATACGAGCCGGAAGCATAAAGTGTAAAGCCTGGGGTGCCTAATGAGTGAGCT
AACTCACATTAATTGCGTTGCGCTCACTGCCCGCTTTCCAGTCGGGAAACCTGTCGTGCCAGCTGCATTA
ATGAATCGGCCAACGCGCGGGGAGAGGCGGTTTGCGTATTGGGCGCTCTTCCGCTTCCTCGCTCACTGAC
TCGCTGCGCTCGGTCGTTCGGCTGCGGCGAGCGGTATCAGCTCACTCAAAGGCGGTAATACGGTTATCCA
CAGAATCAGGGGATAACGCAGGAAAGAACATGTGAGCAAAAGGCCAGCAAAAGGCCAGGAACCGTAAAAA
GGCCGCGTTGCTGGCGTTTTTCCATAGGCTCCGCCCCCCTGACGAGCATCACAAAAATCGACGCTCAAGT
CAGAGGTGGCGAAACCCGACAGGACTATAAAGATACCAGGCGTTTCCCCCTGGAAGCTCCCTCGTGCGCT
CTCCTGTTCCGACCCTGCCGCTTACCGGATACCTGTCCGCCTTTCTCCCTTCGGGAAGCGTGGCGCTTTC
TCATAGCTCACGCTGTAGGTATCTCAGTTCGGTGTAGGTCGTTCGCTCCAAGCTGGGCTGTGTGCACGAA
CCCCCCGTTCAGCCCGACCGCTGCGCCTTATCCGGTAACTATCGTCTTGAGTCCAACCCGGTAAGACACG
ACTTATCGCCACTGGCAGCAGCCACTGGTAACAGGATTAGCAGAGCGAGGTATGTAGGCGGTGCTACAGA
GTTCTTGAAGTGGTGGCCTAACTACGGCTACACTAGAAGAACAGTATTTGGTATCTGCGCTCTGCTGAAG
CCAGTTACCTTCGGAAAAAGAGTTGGTAGCTCTTGATCCGGCAAACAAACCACCGCTGGTAGCGGTGGTT
TTTTTGTTTGCAAGCAGCAGATTACGCGCAGAAAAAAAGGATCTCAAGAAGATCCTTTGATCTTTTCTAC
GGGGTCTGACGCTCAGTGGAACGAAAACTCACGTTAAGGGATTTTGGTCATGAGATTATCAAAAAGGATC
TTCACCTAGATCCTTTTAAATTAAAAATGAAGTTTTAAATCAATCTAAAGTATATATGAGTAAACTTGGT
CTGACAGTTACCAATGCTTAATCAGTGAGGCACCTATCTCAGCGATCTGTCTATTTCGTTCATCCATAGT
TGCCTGACTCCCCGTCGTGTAGATAACTACGATACGGGAGGGCTTACCATCTGGCCCCAGTGCTGCAATG
ATACCGCGAGACCCACGCTCACCGGCTCCAGATTTATCAGCAATAAACCAGCCAGCCGGAAGGGCCGAGC
GCAGAAGTGGTCCTGCAACTTTATCCGCCTCCA
